Addgene plasmid #149041: pGBW-m4046572
Purpose: Yeast Expression plasmid for SARS-CoV-2 nsp8
Depositing lab: Ginkgo Bioworks & Benjie Chen. Depositing organization: Ginkgo Bioworks.
Backbone
  Vector backbone: AmpR; 2u URA3
  Backbone size w/o insert (bp): 4078
  Vector type: Yeast Expression
  Selectable markers: URA3
Growth in bacteria
  Bacterial resistance: Ampicillin, 100 μg/mL
  Growth temperature: 37°C
  Growth strain: DH5alpha
  Copy number: High Copy
Gene/Insert
  Gene/Insert name: SARS-CoV-2 nsp8
  Species: S. cerevisiae (budding yeast); Severe acute respiratory syndrome coronavirus 2
  Insert size (bp): 593
  Mutation: Saccharomyces cerevisiae recode 1
  Entrez Gene: ORF1ab (a.k.a. GU280_gp01)
  Promoter: pGAL1
  Tag / fusion protein: Cleavable thrombin;MBP (C terminal on backbone)
  Cloning method: Unknown
Resource information
  A portion of this plasmid was derived from a plasmid made by: GinkgoBioworks
Depositor comments: NCBI Reference Sequence: YP_009725304.1. Created by gene synthesis with Not1 site. NGS used for QC was performed by Ginkgo and may not fully cover the entire plasmid.
How to cite: pGBW-m4046572 was a gift from Ginkgo Bioworks & Benjie Chen (Addgene plasmid # 149041 ; http://n2t.net/addgene:149041 ; RRID:Addgene_149041)
