[The description below was written by a language model from this plasmid's Addgene catalogue record and pLannotate feature annotations shown in this document.]
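Description:
pGBW-m4046572 is an episomal yeast expression plasmid for producing SARS-CoV-2 nsp8, a non-structural protein cleaved from the ORF1ab polyprotein, in Saccharomyces cerevisiae. It is a shuttle vector. In E. coli it replicates from a high-copy ColE1/pUC-type origin and is selected with ampicillin through a β-lactamase gene, which the annotation places downstream of a cat promoter. In yeast it is maintained by the 2μ origin and selected by uracil prototrophy through URA3, a marker that can also be counterselected with 5-FOA. Short phage T3 and T7 early terminators and a tonB terminator flank the bacterial modules, presumably to insulate them from read-through transcription. The annotation also calls a short rop feature next to AmpR, although the plasmid is recorded as high copy.

The expression cassette is driven by the galactose-inducible, Gal4-regulated GAL1 promoter and closed by a CYC1 terminator. The nsp8 coding sequence was made by gene synthesis and recoded for S. cerevisiae codon usage. It is fused at its C terminus to E. coli maltose-binding protein (malE) through a thrombin-cleavable linker, so the protein can be captured by its MBP tag and the tag then removed. The automated feature table labels the viral segment as a fragment of the replicase polyprotein 1a. The nsp10 function text attached to that hit is generic polyprotein annotation and does not indicate the insert's identity. The sequenced record is 6,480 nt, which is longer than the sum of the catalogued backbone and insert sizes, and the depositor notes that the NGS used for quality control may not cover the entire plasmid. The construct suits inducible production and purification of recombinant nsp8 from yeast.
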