Features (pLannotate 1.2.2; 14 found; start..end, strand, type, name):
     25..466     +  promoter       GAL1 promoter: S. cerevisiae GAL1; inducible promoter, regulated by Gal4
    472..1074    +  CDS            R1A_SARS2 (fragment): Experimental evidence at protein level: Swiss-Prot protein existence level 1. [Non-structural protein 10]: Plays a pivotal role in viral transcription by stimulating both nsp14 3'-5' exoribonuclease and nsp16 2'-O-methyltransferase activities. Therefore plays an essential role in viral mRNAs cap methylation. From Severe acute respiratory syndrome coronavirus 2 (2019-nCoV) (SARS-CoV-2).
   1090..2190    +  CDS            malE (fragment): MALE_ECO57 - Experimental evidence at protein level: Swiss-Prot protein existence level 1. Part of the ABC transporter complex MalEFGK involved in maltose/maltodextrin import. Binds maltose and higher maltodextrins. From Escherichia coli O157:H7.
   2219..2391    +  terminator     CYC1 terminator (fragment): S. cerevisiae CYC1; transcription terminator for CYC1
   2427..2603    +  promoter       URA3 promoter (fragment): S. cerevisiae URA3
   2604..3407    +  CDS            URA3: orotidine-5'-phosphate decarboxylase, required for uracil biosynthesis; S. cerevisiae URA3; yeast auxotrophic marker, counterselectable with 5-fluoroorotic acid (5-FOA)
   3490..4472    -  rep_origin     2μ ori: yeast 2μ plasmid origin of replication
   4550..4579    +  terminator     T3Te terminator: phage T3 early transcription terminator
   4601..5188    +  rep_origin     ori: high-copy-number ColE1/pMB1/pBR322/pUC origin of replication
   5200..5227    -  terminator     T7Te terminator: phage T7 early transcription terminator
   5251..5442    -  CDS            rop: Rop protein, which maintains plasmids at low copy number; rop
   5443..6303    -  CDS            AmpR: β-lactamase; bla; confers resistance to ampicillin, carbenicillin, and related antibiotics
   6304..6406    -  promoter       cat promoter: promoter of the E. coli cat gene encoding chloramphenicol acetyltransferase
   6407..6438    -  terminator     tonB terminator: bidirectional E. coli tonB-P14 transcription terminator
>Addgene plasmid #149041 | pGBW-m4046572 | addgene full sequence | sequence record 297864 | Ginkgo NGS Result
GCGGCCGCTTGCTATATTGAAGTACGGATTAGAAGCCGCCGAGCGGGCGACAGCCCTCCGACGGAAGACT
CTCCTCCGTGCGTCCTCGTCTTCACCGGTCGCGTTCCTGAAACGCAGATGTGCCTCGCGCCGCACTGCTC
CGAACAATAAAGATTCTACAATACTAGCTTTTATGGTTATGAAGAGGAAAAATTGGCAGTAACCTGGCCC
CACAAACCTTCAAATTAACGAATCAAATTAACAACCATAGGATGATAATGCGATTAGTTTTTTAGCCTTA
TTTCTGGGGTAATTAATCAGCGAAGCGATGATTTTTGATCTATTAACAGATATATAAATGGAAAAGCTGC
ATAACCACTTTAACTAATACTTTCAACATTTTCAGTTTGTATTACTTCTTATTCAAATGTCATAAAAGTA
TCAACAAAAAATTGTTAATATACCTCTATACTTTAACGTCAAGGAGAAAAAACTATAATGGCTATCGCCA
GTGAATTTTCCTCATTACCTAGCTATGCAGCTTTCGCTACGGCTCAGGAGGCCTACGAACAAGCTGTAGC
CAACGGCGACTCTGAAGTTGTTCTTAAGAAATTGAAGAAGTCTTTGAATGTCGCGAAATCTGAATTTGAT
AGAGATGCTGCTATGCAACGTAAGCTAGAAAAGATGGCTGACCAAGCAATGACCCAAATGTACAAACAAG
CCAGAAGTGAGGACAAGCGAGCTAAGGTGACTTCCGCTATGCAAACAATGCTGTTCACTATGTTGAGAAA
GTTGGATAACGATGCTCTGAACAATATTATAAACAATGCCAGAGATGGTTGTGTCCCCCTCAACATTATC
CCATTAACCACTGCCGCTAAATTGATGGTTGTTATTCCGGATTATAATACATACAAAAACACTTGCGACG
GTACCACCTTCACATACGCCTCTGCTCTTTGGGAAATCCAACAGGTAGTCGACGCTGACTCCAAGATAGT
TCAATTGAGCGAAATTTCTATGGATAACTCGCCAAACCTAGCTTGGCCATTAATCGTCACTGCGTTGAGA
GCTAATAGTGCGGTTAAGTTGCAACTCGTGCCGAGAGGTTCTAAAATCGAGGAAGGTAAGCTAGTCATTT
GGATAAATGGAGATAAGGGTTACAACGGTTTGGCAGAAGTAGGCAAGAAATTTGAAAAGGACACAGGTAT
CAAGGTGACGGTTGAACATCCAGACAAGTTAGAAGAAAAATTCCCTCAAGTTGCTGCTACTGGTGATGGT
CCCGACATTATTTTCTGGGCCCACGATCGTTTTGGTGGATATGCTCAGTCAGGTTTGCTGGCTGAGATCA
CCCCAGACAAGGCCTTCCAAGATAAATTGTACCCATTCACTTGGGATGCTGTCAGATACAACGGTAAGCT
TATAGCATATCCAATTGCTGTTGAAGCCTTATCGTTGATCTACAATAAGGACTTGTTACCTAACCCACCA
AAGACATGGGAAGAAATTCCAGCTTTGGATAAAGAGCTAAAGGCCAAGGGAAAAAGCGCTTTGATGTTTA
ACTTACAAGAACCTTATTTCACCTGGCCATTAATCGCTGCTGACGGTGGTTACGCATTTAAATACGAAAA
CGGTAAGTATGACATTAAGGATGTCGGCGTTGATAATGCTGGTGCAAAGGCTGGTTTGACCTTCTTGGTT
GATTTAATAAAGAATAAACACATGAACGCTGACACTGACTACTCTATCGCCGAAGCCGCTTTCAACAAGG
GTGAAACTGCTATGACCATAAATGGTCCATGGGCCTGGAGTAACATTGATACTTCTAAAGTAAACTATGG
TGTCACTGTTTTGCCTACATTCAAAGGCCAACCATCCAAGCCCTTTGTCGGTGTTCTATCCGCTGGCATC
AATGCTGCTTCTCCAAACAAGGAGCTAGCTAAAGAATTTTTGGAAAATTACTTGTTAACTGACGAAGGTT
TGGAGGCCGTTAACAAGGACAAGCCATTGGGTGCTGTCGCTTTGAAATCTTACGAAGAAGAATTGGCTAA
GGATCCCAGAATTGCCGCTACCATGGAGAACGCCCAAAAGGGTGAAATTATGCCAAACATCCCACAAATG
TCAGCCTTCTGGTACGCAGTTAGGACTGCCGTGATTAATGCTGCTTCCGGTAGACAAACCGTCGACGAAG
CATTAAAAGATGCTCAAACGTAAACAGGCCCCTTTTCCTTTGTCGATATCATGTAATTAGTTATGTCACG
CTTACATTCACGCCCTCCTCCCACATCCGCTCTAACCGAAAAGGAAGGAGTTAGACAACCTGAAGTCTAG
GTCCCTATTTATTTTTTTTAATAGTTATGTTAGTATTAAGAACGTTATTTATATTTCAAATTTTTCTTTT
TTTTCTGTACAAAGCGGCCGCCGAACCACTAGTGCACTGCAGTACACGGTTTCCTTGAAATTTTTTTGAT
TCGGTAATCTCCGAACAGAAGGAAGAACGAAGGAAGGAGCACAGACTTAGATTGGTATATATACGCATAT
GTAGTGTTGAAGAAACATGAAATTGCCCAGTATTCTTAACCCAACTGCACAGAACAAAAACGTGCAGGAA
ACGAAGATAAATCATGTCGAAAGCTACATATAAGGAACGTGCTGCTACTCATCCTAGTCCTGTTGCTGCC
AAGCTATTTAATATCATGCACGAAAAGCAAACAAACTTGTGTGCTTCATTGGATGTTCGTACCACCAAGG
AATTACTGGAGTTAGTTGAAGCATTAGGTCCCAAAATTTGTTTACTAAAAACACATGTGGATATCTTGAC
TGATTTTTCCATGGAGGGCACAGTTAAGCCGCTAAAGGCATTATCCGCCAAGTACAATTTTTTACTCTTC
GAGGACAGAAAATTTGCTGACATTGGTAATACAGTCAAATTGCAGTACTCTGCGGGTGTATACAGAATAG
CAGAATGGGCAGACATTACGAATGCACACGGTGTGGTGGGCCCAGGTATTGTTAGCGGTTTGAAGCAGGC
GGCAGAAGAAGTAACAAAGGAACCTAGAGGCCTTTTGATGTTAGCAGAATTGTCATGCAAGGGCTCCCTA
TCTACTGGAGAATATACTAAGGGTACTGTTGACATTGCGAAGAGCGACAAAGATTTTGTTATCGGCTTTA
TTGCTCAAAGAGACATGGGTGGAAGAGATGAAGGTTACGATTGGTTGATTATGACACCCGGTGTGGGTTT
AGATGACAAGGGAGATGCATTGGGTCAACAGTATAGAACCGTGGATGATGTGGTTTCTACAGGATCTGAC
ATTATTATTGTTGGAAGAGGACTATTTGCAAAGGGAAGGGATGCTAAGGTAGAGGGTGAACGTTACAGAA
AAGCAGGCTGGGAAGCATATTTGAGAAGATGCGGCCAGCAAAACTAAAAAACTGTATTATAAGTAAATGC
ATGTATACTAAACTCACAAATTAGAGCTTCAATTTAATTATATCAGTTATTACCCGAGTAACGAAGCATC
TGTGCTTCATTTTGTAGAACAAAAATGCAACGCGAGAGCGCTAATTTTTCAAACAAAGAATCTGAGCTGC
ATTTTTACAGAACAGAAATGCAACGCGAAAGCGCTATTTTACCAACGAAGAATCTGTGCTTCATTTTTGT
AAAACAAAAATGCAACGCGAGAGCGCTAATTTTTCAAACAAAGAATCTGAGCTGCATTTTTACAGAACAG
AAATGCAACGCGAGAGCGCTATTTTACCAACAAAGAATCTATACTTCTTTTTTGTTCTACAAAAATGCAT
CCCGAGAGCGCTATTTTTCTAACAAAGCATCTTAGATTACTTTTTTTCTCCTTTGTGCGCTCTATAATGC
AGTCTCTTGATAACTTTTTGCACTGTAGGTCCGTTAAGGTTAGAAGAAGGCTACTTTGGTGTCTATTTTC
TCTTCCATAAAAAAAGCCTGACTCCACTTCCCGCGTTTACTGATTACTAGCGAAGCTGCGGGTGCATTTT
TTCAAGATAAAGGCATCCCCGATTATATTCTATACCGATGTGGATTGCGCATACTTTGTGAACAGAAAGT
GATAGCGTTGATGATTCTTCATTGGTCAGAAAATTATGAACGGTTTCTTCTATTTTGTCTCTATATACTA
CGTATAGGAAATGTTTACATTTTCGTATTGTTTTCGATTCACTCTATGAATAGTTCTTACTACAATTTTT
TTGTCTAAAGAGTAATACTAGAGATAAACATAAAAAATGTAGAGGTCGAGTTTAGATGCAAGTTCAAGGA
GCGAAAGGTGGATGGGTAGGTTATATAGGGATATAGCACAGAGATATATAGCAAAGAGATACTTTTGAGC
AATGTTTGTGGAAGCGGTATTCGCAATATTTTAGTAGCTCGTTACAGTCCGGTGCGTTTTTGGTTTTTTG
AAAGTGCGTCATCAGAGCGCTTTTGGTTTTCAAAAGCGCTCTGAAGTTCCTATACTTTCTAGCTAGAGAA
TAGGAACTTCCCGAGCGGCCGCGTGTTACAAGCTTGACTCCAGCGTAACTGGACTGCAATCAACTCACTG
GCTCACCTTCACGGGTGGGCCTTTCTTCGGTAGAAAATCAAAGGATCTTCTTGAGATCCTTTTTTTCTGC
GCGTAATCTGCTGCTTGCAAACAAAAAAACCACCGCTACCAGCGGTGGTTTGTTTGCCGGATCAAGAGCT
ACCAACTCTTTTTCCGAGGTAACTGGCTTCAGCAGAGCGCAGATACCAAATACTGTTCTTCTAGTGTAGC
CGTAGTTAGGCCACCACTTCAAGAACTCTGTAGCACCGCCTACATACCTCGCTCTGCTAATCCTGTTACC
AGTGGCTGCTGCCAGTGGCGATAAGTCGTGTCTTACCGGGTTGGACTCAAGACGATAGTTACCGGATAAG
GCGCAGCGGTCGGGCTGAACGGGGGGTTCGTGCACACAGCCCAGCTTGGAGCGAACGACCTACACCGAAC
TGAGATACCTACAGCGTGAGCTATGAGAAAGCGCCACGCTTCCCGAAGGGAGAAAGGCGGACAGGTATCC
GGTAAGCGGCAGGGTCGGAACAGGAGAGCGCACGAGGGAGCTTCCAGGGGTAAACGCCTGGTATCTTTAT
AGTCCTGTCGGGTTTCGCCACCTCTGACTTGAGCATCGATTTTTGTGATGCTCGTCAGGGGGGCGGAGCC
TATGGAAAAACGCCAGCAACGCAGAAAGGCCCACCCGAAGGTGAGCCAGGTGATTACATTTGGGCCCTCA
TCAGAGGTTTTCACCGTCATCACCGAAACGCGCGAGGCAGCTGCGGTAAAGCTCATCAGCGTGGTCGTGA
AGCGATTCACAGATGTCTGCCTGTTCATCCGCGTCCAGCTCGTTGAGTTTCTCCAGAAGCGTTAATGTCT
GGCTTCTGATAAAGCGGGCCATGTTAAGGGCGGTTTTTTCCTGTTTGGTCACTTACCAATGCTTAATCAG
TGAGGCACCTATCTCAGCGATCTGTCTATTTCGTTCATCCATAGTTGCCTGACTCCCCGTCGTGTAGATA
ACTACGATGCGGGAGGGCTTACCATCTGGCCCCAGTGCTGCAATGATACCGCGAGACCCACGCTCACCGG
CTCCAGATTTATCAGCAATAAACCAGCCAGCCGGGAGGGCCGAGCGCAGAAGTGATCCTGCAACTTTATC
CGCCTCCATCCAGTCTATTAATTGTTGCCGGGAAGCTAGAGTAAGTAGTTCGCCAGTTAATAGTTTGCGC
AACGTTGTTGCCATTGCTACAGGCATCGTGGTGTCACGCTCGTCGTTTGGTATGGCTTCATTCAGCTCCG
GTTCCCAACGATCAAGGCGAGTTACATGATCCCCCATGTTGTGCAAAAAAGCGGTTAGCTCCTTCGGTCC
TCCGATCGTTGCCAGAAGTAAGTTGGCCGCAGTGTTATCACTCATGGTTATGGCAGCACTGCATAATTCT
CTTACTGTCATGCCATCCGTGAGATGCTTTTCTGTGACTGGTGAGTACTCAACCAAGTCATTCTGAGAAT
AGTGTATGCGGCGACCGAGTTGCTCTTGCCCGGCGTCAATACGGGATAATACCGCGCCACATAGCAGAAC
TTTAAAAGTGCTCATCATTGGAAAACGTTCTTCGGGGCGTAAACTCTCAAGGATCTTACCGCTGTTGAGA
TCCAGTTCGATGTAACCCACTCGTGCACCCAACTGATCTTCAGCATCTTTTACTTTCACCAGCGTTTCTG
GGTGAGCAAAAACAGGAAGGCAAAATGCCGCAAAAAAGGGAATAAGGGCGACACGGAAATGTTGAATACT
CATTTTAGCTTCCTTAGCTCCTGAAAATCTCGATAACTCAAAAAATACGCCCGGTAGTGATCTTATTTCA
TTATGGTGAAAGTTGGAACCTCTTACGTGCCGATCAAGTCAAAAGCCTCCGGTCGGAGGCTTTTGACTTT
CTGCTATGGAGGTCAGGTATGATTTAAATGGTCAGTTAGA
